Addgene plasmid #36004: Park2_L (TAL 3012)
Depositing lab: Keith Joung. Depositing organization: Massachusetts General Hospital. Publication: Targeted gene disruption in somatic zebrafish cells using engineered TALENs. Sander JD, Cade L, Khayter C, Reyon D, Peterson RT, Joung JK, Yeh JR. Nat Biotechnol. 2011 Aug 5;29(8):697-8. doi: 10.1038/nbt.1934. PubMed 21822241.
Backbone
  Vector backbone: JDS 74
  Vector type: Mammalian Expression ; T7
Growth in bacteria
  Bacterial resistance: Ampicillin, 100 μg/mL
  Growth temperature: 37°C
  Growth strain: XL1 Blue
  Copy number: High Copy
Gene/Insert
  Gene/Insert name: TAL array targeting Park2 (alt name: Park2)
  Species: D. rerio (zebrafish)
  Entrez Gene: prkn (a.k.a. p, pa, park2, si:ch211-123f21.1, zgc:112390)
  Tag / fusion protein: 3X Flag (N terminal on backbone); WT FOKI (C terminal on backbone)
  Cloning method: Restriction Enzyme; 5′ cloning site NA (unknown if destroyed); 3′ cloning site NA (unknown if destroyed)
  Sequencing primers: 5′ CMV-f; 3′ BGH rev
Terms and licenses: Academic/Nonprofit Terms; Industry Terms: Not Available to Industry
Depositor comments: Addgene's sequencing results identified a single nucleotide mismatch at bp# 3873 when compared to the full plasmid sequence provided by the depositing laboratory. According to the depositing laboratory, this mismatch does not affect the function of the plasmid.
How to cite: Park2_L (TAL 3012) was a gift from Keith Joung (Addgene plasmid # 36004 ; http://n2t.net/addgene:36004 ; RRID:Addgene_36004)
