[The description below was written by a language model from this plasmid's Addgene catalogue record.]
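Description:
Park2_L (TAL 3012) is a TALEN expression plasmid built on the JDS 74 backbone and catalogued as a mammalian expression vector that also carries a T7 promoter. It encodes the "left" half of a TAL effector nuclease pair directed against the zebrafish park2 gene (prkn, the parkin orthologue). The insert is an engineered array of TAL effector repeats designed to recognise one half-site in the park2 target. It was cloned by restriction enzyme methods into a backbone that supplies an N-terminal 3X Flag tag and a C-terminal wild-type FokI nuclease domain. The plasmid is propagated in E. coli as a high-copy construct under ampicillin selection. The record does not give a feature table, so the origin of replication and the exact promoter and terminator are not explicitly stated. The listed CMV forward and BGH reverse sequencing primers suggest the coding region lies between a CMV promoter and a BGH polyadenylation signal.

FokI cleaves DNA only as a dimer, so this construct is meant to be used with a matching right-hand TALEN that binds the opposite strand across a short spacer. Binding of both monomers brings the two FokI domains together to make a double-strand break, and error-prone repair of that break can introduce indels that disrupt the gene. A T7 promoter generally permits in vitro transcription of mRNA, which fits the associated work on targeted gene disruption in somatic zebrafish cells. The Flag tag allows detection of the expressed protein. The depositor notes a single-nucleotide difference between the repository's sequencing and the reference sequence, reported not to affect function.
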