>Addgene plasmid #36004 | Park2_L (TAL 3012) | addgene partial sequence | sequence record 45329 | CMV-F 5'-CGCAAATGGGCGGTAGGCGTG-3'
ACTAGAGAACCCACTGCTTACTGGCTTATCGAAATTAATACGACTCACTATAGGGAGACCCAAGCTGGCT
AGCACCATGGACTACAAAGACCATGACGGTGATTATAAAGATCATGACATCGATTACAAGGATGACGATG
ACAAGATGGCCCCCAAGAAGAAGAGGAAGGTGGGCATTCACCGCGGGGTACCTATGGTGGACTTGAGGAC
ACTCGGTTATTCGCAACAGCAACAGGAGAAAATCAAGCCTAAGGTCAGGAGCACCGTCGCGCAACACCAC
GAGGCGCTTGTGGGGCATGGCTTCACTCATGCGCATATTGTCGCGCTTTCACAGCACCCTGCGGCGCTTG
GGACGGTGGCTGTCAAATACCAAGATATGATTGCGGCCCTGCCCGAAGCCACGCACGAGGCAATTGTAGG
GGTCGGTAAACAGTGGTCGGGAGCGCGAGCACTTGAGGCGCTGCTGACTGTGGCGGGTGAGCTTAGGGGG
CCTCCGCTCCAGCTCGACACCGGGCAGCTGCTGAAGATCGCGAAGAGAGGGGGAGTAACAGCGGTAGAGG
CAGTGCACGCCTGGCGCAATGCGCTCACCGGGGCCCCCTTGAACCTGACCCCAGACCAGGTAGTCGCAAT
CGCGAACAATAATGGGGGAAAGCAAGCCCTGGAAACCGTGCAAAGGTTGTTGCCGGTCCTTTGTCAAGAC
CACGGCCTTACACCGGAGCAAGTCGTGGCCATTGCAAATAATAACGGTGGCAAACAGGCTCTTGAGACGG
TTCAGAGACTTCTCCCAGTTCTCTGTCAAGCCCACGGGCTGACTCCC
