>Addgene plasmid #36004 | Park2_L (TAL 3012) | addgene partial sequence | sequence record 46226 | BGH-rev 5'-TAGAAGGCACAGTCGAGG-3'
GGTGATGATGACCGGTACGCGTAGAATCGAGACCGAGGAGAGGGTTAGGGATAGGCTTACCTTCGAAGGG
CCCTTAAAAGTTTATCTCGCCGTTATTAAATTTCCGTCTGACTTCCTCTAAGGTTAATGTGCCGGCTTTA
ATCATTTCTCCACCAATTAAAAGCTCTTCTACACTAAGAACAGCTCCATTACAATTAGTGATATGATTTA
ATCGTGTAAGCTGAGCTTTGTAGTTTCCTTTAAAGTGACCACTCACAAATAAAAACTTAAATTCCGTTAC
AGAAGATGGATAGACTTTCCACCATTCATTAGGGTTGATATGTTTGTTTCGTGTTTGATTTTCTTCGACA
TATCGTTGCATTTCATCTGCTTGGCCAATTGGCAGATTATAACCTCCGCTATAAGCTTTAGTATCCACGA
TCACACCGTAATCAATAGGAGATCCGACAGTATAAATTGCTCCGTCCGGTTTCCTTGATCCACCCAAATG
TTTACCTCTATATCCATAAACTTTCATAAAAAATTCCATTACCTTCATTTCAAGAATTCTATCCTGAGTG
GAATTTCTGGCAATTTCAATTAATTCAATATATTCATGAGGCACATATTTCAATTTATGACGAAGTTCAG
ATTTCTTCTCCTCCAGTTCACTTTTGACTAGTTGGGATCCCGCGACTCGATGGGAAGTTCTCTCGGGAAT
CCGCCGGTTGGTTCTTTTGATCAATGCGGGAGCATGAGGCAGACCCTTTTTGACTGCATCGAGCGCGGGT
CGTCCACCAAGACATGCCAACGCCACCAGATGGTCATTCGTTAACGCAGCCAACGCGGGATCGGGCCTGG
ACAATTGGGCTACGATGGACTCCAAGGCTGGCCGTCCTCCGTTATTATTAGCAATGGCGACCACCTGTTC
GGGTGTCAGTCCATGATCCTGGCACAGTACAGGCAGCAGGCGCTGTACTG
