LOCUS       Exported 8058 bp ds-DNA circular SYN 13-MAY-2021
DEFINITION  synthetic circular DNA
ACCESSION   .
VERSION     .
KEYWORDS    Park2_L (TAL 3012)
SOURCE      synthetic DNA construct
  ORGANISM  synthetic DNA construct
REFERENCE   1 (bases 1 to 8058)
  AUTHORS   Sander JD, Cade L, Khayter C, Reyon D, Peterson RT, Joung JK, Yeh JR
  TITLE     Targeted gene disruption in somatic zebrafish cells using engineered
            TALENs.
  JOURNAL   Nat Biotechnol. 2011 Aug 5;29(8):697-8. doi: 10.1038/nbt.1934.
  PUBMED    21822241
REFERENCE   2 (bases 1 to 8058)
  AUTHORS   .
  TITLE     Direct Submission
  JOURNAL   Exported May 13, 2021 from SnapGene Server 1.1.58
            http://www.snapgene.com
FEATURES             Location/Qualifiers
     source          1..8058
                     /organism="synthetic DNA construct"
                     /mol_type="other DNA"
     primer_bind     complement(44..63)
                     /label=pRS-marker
                     /note="pRS vectors, use to sequence yeast selectable
                     marker"
     enhancer        235..614
                     /label=CMV enhancer
                     /note="human cytomegalovirus immediate early enhancer"
     promoter        615..818
                     /label=CMV promoter
                     /note="human cytomegalovirus (CMV) immediate early
                     promoter"
     primer_bind     769..789
                     /label=CMV-F
                     /note="Human CMV immediate early promoter, forward primer"
     primer_bind     863..882
                     /label=T7
                     /note="T7 promoter, forward primer"
     promoter        863..881
                     /label=T7 promoter
                     /note="promoter for bacteriophage T7 RNA polymerase"
     CDS             907..972
                     /codon_start=1
                     /product="three tandem FLAG(R) epitope tags, followed by an
                     enterokinase cleavage site"
                     /label=3xFLAG
                     /translation="DYKDHDGDYKDHDIDYKDDDDK"
     CDS             979..999
                     /codon_start=1
                     /product="nuclear localization signal of SV40 (simian virus
                     40) large T antigen"
                     /label=SV40 NLS
                     /translation="PKKKRKV"
     CDS             3319..3906
                     /codon_start=1
                     /product="nonspecific DNA cleavage domain of the FokI
                     endonuclease (Li et al., 1992)"
                     /label=FokI cleavage domain
                     /note="must dimerize to be catalytically active"
                     /translation="QLVKSELEEKKSELRHKLKYVPHEYIELIEIARNSTQDRILEMKV
                     MEFFMKVYGYRGKHLGGSRKPDGAIYTVGSPIDYGVIVDTKAYSGGYNLPIGQADEMQR
                     YVEENQTRNKHINPNEWWKVYPSSVTEFKFLFVSGHFKGNYKAQLTRLNHITNCNGAVL
                     SVEELLIGGEMIKAGTLTLEEVRRKFNNGEINF"
     CDS             3922..3963
                     /codon_start=1
                     /product="epitope tag from simian virus 5"
                     /label=V5 tag
                     /translation="GKPIPNPLLGLDST"
     CDS             3973..3990
                     /codon_start=1
                     /product="6xHis affinity tag"
                     /label=6xHis
                     /translation="HHHHHH"
     primer_bind     complement(4013..4030)
                     /label=BGH-rev
                     /note="Bovine growth hormone terminator, reverse primer.
                     Also called BGH reverse"
     polyA_signal    4019..4243
                     /label=bGH poly(A) signal
                     /note="bovine growth hormone polyadenylation signal"
     rep_origin      4289..4717
                     /direction=RIGHT
                     /label=f1 ori
                     /note="f1 bacteriophage origin of replication; arrow
                     indicates direction of (+) strand synthesis"
     primer_bind     complement(4376..4395)
                     /label=F1ori-R
                     /note="F1 origin, reverse primer"
     primer_bind     4586..4607
                     /label=F1ori-F
                     /note="F1 origin, forward primer"
     primer_bind     complement(4726..4746)
                     /label=pBABE 3'
                     /note="SV40 enhancer, reverse primer for pBABE vectors"
     promoter        4731..5061
                     /label=SV40 promoter
                     /note="SV40 enhancer and early promoter"
     rep_origin      4912..5047
                     /label=SV40 ori
                     /note="SV40 origin of replication"
     primer_bind     4974..4993
                     /label=SV40pro-F
                     /note="SV40 promoter/origin, forward primer"
     promoter        5109..5156
                     /label=EM7 promoter
                     /note="synthetic bacterial promoter "
     CDS             5175..5573
                     /codon_start=1
                     /gene="Aspergillus terreus BSD"
                     /product="blasticidin S deaminase"
                     /label=BSD
                     /note="confers resistance to blasticidin"
                     /translation="MAKPLSQEESTLIERATATINSIPISEDYSVASAALSSDGRIFTG
                     VNVYHFTGGPCAELVVLGTAAAAAAGNLTCIVAIGNENRGILSPCGRCRQVLLDLHPGI
                     KAIVKDSDGQPTAVGIRELLPSGYVWEG"
     polyA_signal    5731..5852
                     /label=SV40 poly(A) signal
                     /note="SV40 polyadenylation signal"
     primer_bind     complement(5768..5787)
                     /label=SV40pA-R
                     /note="SV40 polyA, reverse primer"
     primer_bind     5822..5841
                     /label=EBV-rev
                     /note="SV40 polyA terminator, reverse primer"
     primer_bind     complement(5901..5917)
                     /label=M13 rev
                     /note="common sequencing primer, one of multiple similar
                     variants"
     primer_bind     complement(5901..5917)
                     /label=M13 Reverse
                     /note="In lacZ gene. Also called M13-rev"
     primer_bind     complement(5914..5936)
                     /label=M13/pUC Reverse
                     /note="In lacZ gene"
     protein_bind    5925..5941
                     /label=lac operator
                     /bound_moiety="lac repressor encoded by lacI"
                     /note="The lac repressor binds to the lac operator to
                     inhibit transcription in E. coli. This inhibition can be
                     relieved by adding lactose or
                     isopropyl-beta-D-thiogalactopyranoside (IPTG)."
     promoter        complement(5949..5979)
                     /label=lac promoter
                     /note="promoter for the E. coli lac operon"
     protein_bind    5994..6015
                     /label=CAP binding site
                     /bound_moiety="E. coli catabolite activator protein"
                     /note="CAP binding activates transcription in the presence
                     of cAMP."
     primer_bind     complement(6132..6149)
                     /label=L4440
                     /note="L4440 vector, forward primer"
     rep_origin      complement(6303..6891)
                     /direction=LEFT
                     /label=ori
                     /note="high-copy-number ColE1/pMB1/pBR322/pUC origin of
                     replication"
     primer_bind     complement(6383..6402)
                     /label=pBR322ori-F
                     /note="pBR322 origin, forward primer"
     CDS             complement(7062..7922)
                     /codon_start=1
                     /gene="bla"
                     /product="beta-lactamase"
                     /label=AmpR
                     /note="confers resistance to ampicillin, carbenicillin, and
                     related antibiotics"
                     /translation="MSIQHFRVALIPFFAAFCLPVFAHPETLVKVKDAEDQLGARVGYI
                     ELDLNSGKILESFRPEERFPMMSTFKVLLCGAVLSRIDAGQEQLGRRIHYSQNDLVEYS
                     PVTEKHLTDGMTVRELCSAAITMSDNTAANLLLTTIGGPKELTAFLHNMGDHVTRLDRW
                     EPELNEAIPNDERDTTMPVAMATTLRKLLTGELLTLASRQQLIDWMEADKVAGPLLRSA
                     LPAGWFIADKSGAGERGSRGIIAALGPDGKPSRIVVIYTTGSQATMDERNRQIAEIGAS
                     LIKHW"
     primer_bind     7685..7704
                     /label=Amp-R
                     /note="Ampicillin resistance gene, reverse primer"
     promoter        complement(7923..8027)
                     /gene="bla"
                     /label=AmpR promoter
ORIGIN
        1 gacggatcgg gagatctccc gatcccctat ggtcgactct cagtacaatc tgctctgatg
       61 ccgcatagtt aagccagtat ctgctccctg cttgtgtgtt ggaggtcgct gagtagtgcg
      121 cgagcaaaat ttaagctaca acaaggcaag gcttgaccga caattgcatg aagaatctgc
      181 ttagggttag gcgttttgcg ctgcttcgcg atgtacgggc cagatatacg cgttgacatt
      241 gattattgac tagttattaa tagtaatcaa ttacggggtc attagttcat agcccatata
      301 tggagttccg cgttacataa cttacggtaa atggcccgcc tggctgaccg cccaacgacc
      361 cccgcccatt gacgtcaata atgacgtatg ttcccatagt aacgccaata gggactttcc
      421 attgacgtca atgggtggac tatttacggt aaactgccca cttggcagta catcaagtgt
      481 atcatatgcc aagtacgccc cctattgacg tcaatgacgg taaatggccc gcctggcatt
      541 atgcccagta catgacctta tgggactttc ctacttggca gtacatctac gtattagtca
      601 tcgctattac catggtgatg cggttttggc agtacatcaa tgggcgtgga tagcggtttg
      661 actcacgggg atttccaagt ctccacccca ttgacgtcaa tgggagtttg ttttggcacc
      721 aaaatcaacg ggactttcca aaatgtcgta acaactccgc cccattgacg caaatgggcg
      781 gtaggcgtgt acggtgggag gtctatataa gcagagctct ctggctaact agagaaccca
      841 ctgcttactg gcttatcgaa attaatacga ctcactatag ggagacccaa gctggctagc
      901 accatggact acaaagacca tgacggtgat tataaagatc atgacatcga ttacaaggat
      961 gacgatgaca agatggcccc caagaagaag aggaaggtgg gcattcaccg cggggtacct
     1021 atggtggact tgaggacact cggttattcg caacagcaac aggagaaaat caagcctaag
     1081 gtcaggagca ccgtcgcgca acaccacgag gcgcttgtgg ggcatggctt cactcatgcg
     1141 catattgtcg cgctttcaca gcaccctgcg gcgcttggga cggtggctgt caaataccaa
     1201 gatatgattg cggccctgcc cgaagccacg cacgaggcaa ttgtaggggt cggtaaacag
     1261 tggtcgggag cgcgagcact tgaggcgctg ctgactgtgg cgggtgagct tagggggcct
     1321 ccgctccagc tcgacaccgg gcagctgctg aagatcgcga agagaggggg agtaacagcg
     1381 gtagaggcag tgcacgcctg gcgcaatgcg ctcaccgggg cccccttgaa cctgacccca
     1441 gaccaggtag tcgcaatcgc gaacaataat gggggaaagc aagccctgga aaccgtgcaa
     1501 aggttgttgc cggtcctttg tcaagaccac ggccttacac cggagcaagt cgtggccatt
     1561 gcaaataata acggtggcaa acaggctctt gagacggttc agagacttct cccagttctc
     1621 tgtcaagccc acgggctgac tcccgatcaa gttgtagcga ttgcgtcgaa cattggaggg
     1681 aaacaagcat tggagactgt ccaacggctc cttcccgtgt tgtgtcaagc ccacggtttg
     1741 acgcctgcac aagtggtcgc catcgccaac aacaacggcg gtaagcaggc gctggaaaca
     1801 gtacagcgcc tgctgcctgt actgtgccag gatcatggac tgaccccaga ccaggtagtc
     1861 gcaatcgcgt cacatgacgg gggaaagcaa gccctggaaa ccgtgcaaag gttgttgccg
     1921 gtcctttgtc aagaccacgg ccttacaccg gagcaagtcg tggccattgc aagcaacatc
     1981 ggtggcaaac aggctcttga gacggttcag agacttctcc cagttctctg tcaagcccac
     2041 gggctgactc ccgatcaagt tgtagcgatt gcgaataaca atggagggaa acaagcattg
     2101 gagactgtcc aacggctcct tcccgtgttg tgtcaagccc acggtttgac gcctgcacaa
     2161 gtggtcgcca tcgccaacaa caacggcggt aagcaggcgc tggaaacagt acagcgcctg
     2221 ctgcctgtac tgtgccagga tcatggactg accccagacc aggtagtcgc aatcgcgaac
     2281 aataatgggg gaaagcaagc cctggaaacc gtgcaaaggt tgttgccggt cctttgtcaa
     2341 gaccacggcc ttacaccgga gcaagtcgtg gccattgcaa gcaatggggg tggcaaacag
     2401 gctcttgaga cggttcagag acttctccca gttctctgtc aagcccacgg gctgactccc
     2461 gatcaagttg tagcgattgc gaataacaat ggagggaaac aagcattgga gactgtccaa
     2521 cggctccttc ccgtgttgtg tcaagcccac ggtttgacgc ctgcacaagt ggtcgccatc
     2581 gccagccatg atggcggtaa gcaggcgctg gaaacagtac agcgcctgct gcctgtactg
     2641 tgccaggatc atggactgac cccagaccag gtagtcgcaa tcgcgaacaa taatggggga
     2701 aagcaagccc tggaaaccgt gcaaaggttg ttgccggtcc tttgtcaaga ccacggcctt
     2761 acaccggagc aagtcgtggc cattgcaagc aacatcggtg gcaaacaggc tcttgagacg
     2821 gttcagagac ttctcccagt tctctgtcaa gcccacgggc tgactcccga tcaagttgta
     2881 gcgattgcga ataacaatgg agggaaacaa gcattggaga ctgtccaacg gctccttccc
     2941 gtgttgtgtc aagcccacgg tttgacgcct gcacaagtgg tcgccatcgc ctcgaatggc
     3001 ggcggtaagc aggcgctgga aacagtacag cgcctgctgc ctgtactgtg ccaggatcat
     3061 ggactgacac ccgaacaggt ggtcgccatt gctaataata acggaggacg gccagccttg
     3121 gagtccatcg tagcccaatt gtccaggccc gatcccgcgt tggctgcgtt aacgaatgac
     3181 catctggtgg cgttggcatg tcttggtgga cgacccgcgc tcgatgcagt caaaaagggt
     3241 ctgcctcatg ctcccgcatt gatcaaaaga accaaccggc ggattcccga gagaacttcc
     3301 catcgagtcg cgggatccca actagtcaaa agtgaactgg aggagaagaa atctgaactt
     3361 cgtcataaat tgaaatatgt gcctcatgaa tatattgaat taattgaaat tgccagaaat
     3421 tccactcagg atagaattct tgaaatgaag gtaatggaat tttttatgaa agtttatgga
     3481 tatagaggta aacatttggg tggatcaagg aaaccggacg gagcaattta tactgtcgga
     3541 tctcctattg attacggtgt gatcgtggat actaaagctt atagcggagg ttataatctg
     3601 ccaattggcc aagcagatga aatgcaacga tatgtcgaag aaaatcaaac acgaaacaaa
     3661 catatcaacc ctaatgaatg gtggaaagtc tatccatctt ctgtaacgga atttaagttt
     3721 ttatttgtga gtggtcactt taaaggaaac tacaaagctc agcttacacg attaaatcat
     3781 atcactaatt gtaatggagc tgttcttagt gtagaagagc ttttaattgg tggagaaatg
     3841 attaaagccg gcacattaac cttagaggaa gtgagacgga aatttaataa cggcgagata
     3901 aacttttaag ggcccttcga aggtaagcct atccctaacc ctctcctcgg tctcgattct
     3961 acgcgtaccg gtcatcatca ccatcaccat tgagtttaaa cccgctgatc agcctcgact
     4021 gtgccttcta gttgccagcc atctgttgtt tgcccctccc ccgtgccttc cttgaccctg
     4081 gaaggtgcca ctcccactgt cctttcctaa taaaatgagg aaattgcatc gcattgtctg
     4141 agtaggtgtc attctattct ggggggtggg gtggggcagg acagcaaggg ggaggattgg
     4201 gaagacaata gcaggcatgc tggggatgcg gtgggctcta tggcttctga ggcggaaaga
     4261 accagctggg gctctagggg gtatccccnn nnnnnnnnnn nnnnnnnnnn nnnnnnnnnn
     4321 nnnnnnnnnn nnnnnnnnnn nnnnnnnnnn nnnnnnnnnn nnnnnnnnnn nnnnnnnnnn
     4381 nnnnnnnnnn nnnnnnnnnn nnnnnnnnnn nncgccggct ttccccgtca agctctaaat
     4441 cggggcannn nnnnnnnnnn nnnnnnnnnn nnnnnnnnnn nnnnnnnnnn nnnnnnnnnn
     4501 nnnnannnnn nnnnnnnnnn nnnnnnnnnn nnnnnnnnnn nnnnnnnnnn nnnncctttg
     4561 acgttggagt ccacgttctt taatagtgga ctcttgttcc aaactggaac aacactcaac
     4621 cctatctcgg tctattcttt tgatttataa gggattttgg ggatttcggc ctattggtta
     4681 aaaaatgagc tgatttaaca aaaatttaac gcgaattaat tctgtggaat gtgtgtcagt
     4741 tagggtgtgg aaagtcccca ggctccccag gcaggcagaa gtatgcaaag catgcatctc
     4801 aattagtcag caaccaggtg tggaaagtcc ccaggctccc cagcaggcag aagtatgcaa
     4861 agcatgcatc tcaattagtc agcaaccata gtcccgcccc taactccgcc catcccgccc
     4921 ctaactccgc ccagttccgc ccattctccg ccccatggct gactaatttt ttttatttat
     4981 gcagaggccg aggccgcctc tgcctctgag ctattccaga agtagtgagg aggctttttt
     5041 ggaggcctag gcttttgcaa aaagctcccg ggagcttgta tatccatttt cggatctgat
     5101 cagcacgtgt tgacaattaa tcatcggcat agtatatcgg catagtataa tacgacaagg
     5161 tgaggaacta aaccatggcc aagcctttgt ctcaagaaga atccaccctc attgaaagag
     5221 caacggctac aatcaacagc atccccatct ctgaagacta cagcgtcgcc agcgcagctc
     5281 tctctagcga cggccgcatc ttcactggtg tcaatgtata tcattttact gggggacctt
     5341 gtgcagaact cgtggtgctg ggcactgctg ctgctgcggc agctggcaac ctgacttgta
     5401 tcgtcgcgat cggaaatgag aacaggggca tcttgagccc ctgcggacgg tgtcgacagg
     5461 tgcttctcga tctgcatcct gggatcaaag cgatagtgaa ggacagtgat ggacagccga
     5521 cggcagttgg gattcgtgaa ttgctgccct ctggttatgt gtgggagggc taagcacttc
     5581 gtggccgagg agcaggactg acacgtgcta cgagatttcg attccaccgc cgccttctat
     5641 gaaaggttgg gcttcggaat cgttttccgg gacgccggct ggatgatcct ccagcgcggg
     5701 gatctcatgc tggagttctt cgcccacccc aacttgttta ttgcagctta taatggttac
     5761 aaataaagca atagcatcac aaatttcaca aataaagcat ttttttcact gcattctagt
     5821 tgtggtttgt ccaaactcat caatgtatct tatcatgtct gtataccgtc gacctctagc
     5881 tagagcttgg cgtaatcatg gtcatagctg tttcctgtgt gaaattgtta tccgctcaca
     5941 attccacaca acatacgagc cggaagcata aagtgtaaag cctggggtgc ctaatgagtg
     6001 agctaactca cattaattgc gttgcgctca ctgcccgctt tccagtcggg aaacctgtcg
     6061 tgccagctgc attaatgaat cggccaacgc gcggggagag gcggtttgcg tattgggcgc
     6121 tcttccgctt cctcgctcac tgactcgctg cgctcggtcg ttcggctgcg gcgagcggta
     6181 tcagctcact caaaggcggt aatacggtta tccacagaat caggggataa cgcaggaaag
     6241 aacatgtgag caaaaggcca gcaaaaggcc aggaaccgta aaaaggccgc gttgctggcg
     6301 tttttccata ggctccgccc ccctgacgag catcacaaaa atcgacgctc aagtcagagg
     6361 tggcgaaacc cgacaggact ataaagatac caggcgtttc cccctggaag ctccctcgtg
     6421 cgctctcctg ttccgaccct gccgcttacc ggatacctgt ccgcctttct cccttcggga
     6481 agcgtggcgc tttctcaatg ctcacgctgt aggtatctca gttcggtgta ggtcgttcgc
     6541 tccaagctgg gctgtgtgca cgaacccccc gttcagcccg accgctgcgc cttatccggt
     6601 aactatcgtc ttgagtccaa cccggtaaga cacgacttat cgccactggc agcagccact
     6661 ggtaacagga ttagcagagc gaggtatgta ggcggtgcta cagagttctt gaagtggtgg
     6721 cctaactacg gctacactag aaggacagta tttggtatct gcgctctgct gaagccagtt
     6781 accttcggaa aaagagttgg tagctcttga tccggcaaac aaaccaccgc tggtagcggt
     6841 ggtttttttg tttgcaagca gcagattacg cgcagaaaaa aaggatctca agaagatcct
     6901 ttgatctttt ctacggggtc tgacgctcag tggaacgaaa actcacgtta agggattttg
     6961 gtcatgagat tatcaaaaag gatcttcacc tagatccttt taaattaaaa atgaagtttt
     7021 aaatcaatct aaagtatata tgagtaaact tggtctgaca gttaccaatg cttaatcagt
     7081 gaggcaccta tctcagcgat ctgtctattt cgttcatcca tagttgcctg actccccgtc
     7141 gtgtagataa ctacgatacg ggagggctta ccatctggcc ccagtgctgc aatgataccg
     7201 cgagacccac gctcaccggc tccagattta tcagcaataa accagccagc cggaagggcc
     7261 gagcgcagaa gtggtcctgc aactttatcc gcctccatcc agtctattaa ttgttgccgg
     7321 gaagctagag taagtagttc gccagttaat agtttgcgca acgttgttgc cattgctaca
     7381 ggcatcgtgg tgtcacgctc gtcgtttggt atggcttcat tcagctccgg ttcccaacga
     7441 tcaaggcgag ttacatgatc ccccatgttg tgcaaaaaag cggttagctc cttcggtcct
     7501 ccgatcgttg tcagaagtaa gttggccgca gtgttatcac tcatggttat ggcagcactg
     7561 cataattctc ttactgtcat gccatccgta agatgctttt ctgtgactgg tgagtactca
     7621 accaagtcat tctgagaata gtgtatgcgg cgaccgagtt gctcttgccc ggcgtcaata
     7681 cgggataata ccgcgccaca tagcagaact ttaaaagtgc tcatcattgg aaaacgttct
     7741 tcggggcgaa aactctcaag gatcttaccg ctgttgagat ccagttcgat gtaacccact
     7801 cgtgcaccca actgatcttc agcatctttt actttcacca gcgtttctgg gtgagcaaaa
     7861 acaggaaggc aaaatgccgc aaaaaaggga ataagggcga cacggaaatg ttgaatactc
     7921 atactcttcc tttttcaata ttattgaagc atttatcagg gttattgtct catgagcgga
     7981 tacatatttg aatgtattta gaaaaataaa caaatagggg ttccgcgcac atttccccga
     8041 aaagtgccac ctgacgtc
//
